Addgene plasmid #55538: mTurquoise-CAF1-C-10
Purpose: Localization: Chromatin Assembly Factor 1, Excitation: 434, Emission: 474
Depositing lab: Michael Davidson. Depositing organization: Florida State University, Tallahassee.
Backbone
  Vector backbone: mTurquoise-C1
  Backbone size w/o insert (bp): 4750
  Vector type: Mammalian Expression
  Selectable markers: Neomycin (select with G418)
Growth in bacteria
  Bacterial resistance: Kanamycin, 50 μg/mL
  Growth temperature: 37°C
  Growth strain: DH5alpha
  Copy number: High Copy
Gene/Insert
  Gene/Insert name: CAF1 (alt name: NM_013733.3)
  Species: M. musculus (mouse)
  Promoter: CMV
  Tag / fusion protein: mTurquoise (N terminal on backbone)
  Cloning method: Unknown
  Sequencing primers: 5′ CMV-F; 3′ SV40pA-R
Terms and licenses: Academic/Nonprofit Terms; Industry Terms
Depositor comments: . Excitation = 434; Emission = 474
How to cite: mTurquoise-CAF1-C-10 was a gift from Michael Davidson (Addgene plasmid # 55538 ; http://n2t.net/addgene:55538 ; RRID:Addgene_55538)
