[The description below was written by a language model from this plasmid's Addgene catalogue record.]
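Description:
mTurquoise-CAF1-C-10 is a mammalian expression plasmid built on the mTurquoise-C1 backbone (about 4.75 kb without the insert), a C1-style fluorescent protein fusion vector. It is propagated in E. coli as a high-copy plasmid under kanamycin selection, and it carries a neomycin resistance marker so that transfected mammalian cells can be selected with G418. The record does not include a feature table, so the origin of replication and other backbone elements are not itemised. The use of an SV40 polyA reverse sequencing primer implies that an SV40 polyadenylation signal lies downstream of the expression cassette.

The payload is mouse (M. musculus) CAF1, chromatin assembly factor 1, corresponding to a RefSeq mRNA entry given as its alternative name. It is expressed from the CMV promoter, a strong constitutive promoter in most mammalian cell lines. The cyan fluorescent protein mTurquoise is supplied by the backbone and sits at the N terminus of the fusion, with CAF1 joined to its C-terminal end. The "C-10" in the name probably denotes this orientation and a 10-residue linker, though the record does not say so explicitly. The insert size and cloning method are also not stated.

The stated purpose is localization. The fusion serves as a fluorescent marker for chromatin assembly factor 1 in transfected cells, allowing its distribution to be followed by fluorescence microscopy. mTurquoise is recorded with excitation at 434 nm and emission at 474 nm, which places it in the cyan channel and makes it suitable for multicolour imaging alongside spectrally distinct fluorescent proteins.
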