>Addgene plasmid #55538 | mTurquoise-CAF1-C-10 | depositor partial sequence | sequence record 85946 | insert sequence
GTCAGATCCGCTAGCGCTACCGGTCGCCACCATGGTGAGCAAGGGCGAGGAGCTGTTCACCGGGGTGGTG
CCCATCCTGGTCGAGCTGGACGGCGACGTAAACGGCCACAAGTTCAGCGTGTCCGGCGAGGGCGAGGGCG
ATGCCACCTACGGCAAGCTGACCCTGAAGTTCATCTGCACCACCGGCAAGCTGCCCGTGCCCTGGCCCAC
CCTCGTGACCACCCTGTCCTGGGGCGTGCAGTGCTTCGCCCGCTACCCCGACCACATGAAGCAGCACGAC
TTCTTCAAGTCCGCCATGCCCGAAGGCTACGTCCAGGAGCGCACCATCTTCTTCAAGGACGACGGCAACT
ACAAGACCCGCGCCGAGGTGAAGTTCGAGGGCGACACCCTGGTGAACCGCATCGAGCTGAAGGGCATCGA
CTTCAAGGAGGACGGCAACATCCTGGGGCACAAGCTGGAGTACAACTACATCAGCGACAACGTCTATATC
ACCGCCGACAAGCAGAAGAACGGCATCAAGGCCAACTTCAAGATCCGCCACAACATCGAGGACGGCGGCG
TGCAGCTCGCCGACCACTACCAGCAGAACACCCCCATCGGCGACGGCCCCGTGCTGCTGCCCGACAACCA
CTACCTGAGCACCCAGTCCAAGCTGAGCAAAGACCCCAACGAGAAGCGCGATCACATGGTCCTGCTGGAG
TTCGTGACCGCCGCCGGGATCACTCTCGGCATGGACGAGCTGTACAAGTCCGGACTCAGATCTGGCAGCG
GTGGAGGCTTGGAGGAGCCGGAGGCCGCGACGCGGACAGCCGCGGCCGTGGATTGCAAAGACAGACCCGG
GTTCCCAGTGAAGAGGTTAATACAAGCCCGCTTGCCCTTCAAACGCCTGAACCTTGTTCCCAAGGAGAAA
GTTGAGGAAGACACATCACCAAAAGCAGCTGTGGAAAGCAAAGTCCCGGATCTACAATTGTCTTTGGGCA
CTTTTGAAAGCCAGTGTCACACAGGCTCTCACGTAGGCTTGAGTACAAAGTTGGTCGGTGGCCAGGGCCC
CATTGATAGCTTCTTGAGGGCAACAATCAAGCCAGTACCGAGTGTGGTCATTATCGACCTGACGGAGAAC
TGCAGTGACATTCCAGACAGCCCTGAGGGCCACAGTGAACTAAGTCCTGACACTGCTGGTGTGGTCACCA
CAGTGGAAGGAGCTGCCAAGCAGCAGGAGCACTCTGCAGCAGAGCTGTGTCTCCTAGAGACCCCTTCAGA
CATCACTTGTCACATGGAAGAGGAGCCTGGGAGTCCAGGAGACCCAAAGAGGACGGGTGACTGTCAGGCT
GGTTCACTACAGAGCTGTCCGGAGCTGACCCCAGGTTCTAGGACATGCCCCACCAAGGAGTTATCAAGCT
GGAGCAAGGCAGGGGATCTCCTATTTATAGAGAAAGTGCCTGTGGTGGTGCTAGAGGACATCCTGGCCAC
TAAGCCCTCCATTGCCTCTCTTCCCATGATGTCCCTGGATAGGAGTGTCACTTCAGAGAGTGAAATACTG
GAGTCCTGCCCCGAGGATGACTCCATACTGAGCCACTCCTCCACCAACTCCTCTTCTCCAACCAGCTCTC
CTGAGGGACCATCCACACCCCCAGAACATCGGGGTGGGAGAAGCTCCCCCTCCACCCCAGCCTGCAGAGT
TGCCAAGAACTTTGTCAAAGGCTCCACAGAGAAGGGCAGGAGCAAACTGCACAGAGATAGAGAACAGCAG
AGGGAAGAGAAGGAAAAGCTGAGGGAAGAGATACGACGAGCCAAGGAGGAGGCACGGAAGAAGAAGGAGG
AGGAGAAGGAGCTGAAGGAAAAGGAGCGGAGGGAAAAGCGGGAGAAAGATGAGAAGGAGAAGGCGGAGAA
GCAGCGGCTAAAGGAGGAAAAACGCAAGGAGCGGCAGGAAGCTCTGGAGGCTAAACTGGAGGAGAAGAGG
AAGAAGGAGGAAGAGAAGCGGTTACGGGAGGAAGAGAAGCGGTTACGGGAAGAAGAGAAGCGCATTAAGG
CAGAAAAGGCAGAGATCACTCGATTCTTCCAGAAACCGAAGACTCCGCAGGCTCCCAAGACCCTGGCCGG
TTCCTGTGGTAAGTTTGCCCCCTTTGAAATCAAAGAACACATGGTGCTGGCTCCACGGTGCCGAGCTGCC
TTGGATCAAGACCTGTGCGATCAGCTGGACCAGCTCCTGCAGCAGCAGAGTGTGGCAAGCACCTTCCTCA
GTGACCTAAAAAGCCGGCTGCCCTTGAGATCGGGGCCCACCCGGGTCTGTGGCCATGACACAGACATCAT
GAACAGGGATGTGGTCATTGTGGAGAGCAGCAAGGTGGACGGTGTGTCTGAAAGGAAGAAGTTTGGCCGC
ATGAAGCTTCTGCAGTTCTCAGAGAACCACCGGCCAGCATACTGGGGGACGTGGAACAAGAAGACAGCCA
TCATCCGCCCCCGGAACCCCTGGGCCCAGGACAAAGACCTTCTTGACTATGAGGTAGACAGTGACGATGA
GTGGGAAGAGGAGGAACCTGGGGAGTCTTTGTCCCACAGTGAGGGGGATGAGGATGACGATGTGGGGGAA
GATGAGGATGAGGACGATGGCTTCTTTGTGCCCCATGGGTACTTATCTGAAGATGAAGGCGTGACTGAGG
AGTGTGCAGACCCTGAGAACCACAAAGTACACCAGAAGCTGAAGGCCAAGGAGTGGGATGAGCTCCTAGC
CAAGGGCAAGCGCTTTCGTGTGCTGCAGCCTGTGCACGTGGGATGTGTATGGGCATCAGAGGCAGCCAAC
TGCACGAGTTCCGACTTGAAGCTGCTGCAGCAGTTCACTGCATGCCTGCTGGATGTGGCATCCCCTGATG
AGCCAGAACCCGGGGCCTCCAGGAGGGAAAAGAGGGACCAGCATATCCTGGCCCAGTTGCTTCCGCTGCT
ACATGGCAATGTGAATGGGAGCAAGGTGATCATCCATGAATTCCAGGAGCAATGCCGCAGGGGCCTGCTG
ACCCTTCCAAGTCCCACCCCACACCTGCAGATGCCCAACTTGGAGGATGCTGTTGCTGTGCCATCCAAGG
CCAGGCTGAAGCGCCTTATCTCTGAGAACTCTGCCTATGAGAAGCGGCCCAACTTCCGTATGTGCTGGTA
TGTGCACCCAGAGGTGCTCAAGAGCTTTGGCCAGGAGTGCCTGCCAGTGCCCTGCCAGTGGACCTACATC
ACCACCATGCCCTCAGCACCCAGGGAAGACAGTGGCAGTGCTTCTACTGAGGGGCCTGGCCAGAGCACAC
CTATGCTACTCAAGCGGAAGCCAGCGGCCACCATGTGCATCACGCAGTTTATGAAGAAGCGGCGCTATGA
TGGACAGGTTGGGTCTGGGGACATGGATGGCTTCCAGGCAGACACAGAAGAGGATGAAGAGGATGACACA
GACTGTATGATCATAGATGTGCCAGATGTTGGGAGTGACGTGTCAGAAGCTCCCATACCTGCTCCCACAC
TTTGCAAGTGAGGATCCACCGGATCTAGATAACTGATCATAATCAGCCATACCACATTT
